Addgene plasmid #114219: pMXLC_pFa
Purpose: POC12355, MetClo assembly vector with p15A replication origin and chloramphenicol resistance for BsaI-based MetClo, adaptor sequence type p-a
Depositing lab: Christopher A. O'Callaghan. Depositing organization: University of Oxford. Publication: MetClo: methylase-assisted hierarchical DNA assembly using a single type IIS restriction enzyme. Lin D, O'Callaghan CA. Nucleic Acids Res. 2018 Jul 9. pii: 5050631. doi: 10.1093/nar/gky596. PubMed 29986052.
Backbone
  Vector backbone: pMXLC
  Vector type: Synthetic Biology
Growth in bacteria
  Bacterial resistance: Chloramphenicol, 25 μg/mL
  Growth temperature: 37°C
  Growth strain: DH5alpha
  Copy number: Low Copy
Gene/Insert
  Gene/Insert name: LacZalpha
  Species: Synthetic
  Cloning method: Restriction Enzyme; 5′ cloning site unknown (unknown if destroyed)
Terms and licenses: Academic/Nonprofit Terms; Industry Terms: Not Available to Industry
How to cite: pMXLC_pFa was a gift from Christopher A. O'Callaghan (Addgene plasmid # 114219 ; http://n2t.net/addgene:114219 ; RRID:Addgene_114219)
