[The description below was written by a language model from this plasmid's Addgene catalogue record and pLannotate feature annotations shown in this document.]
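Description:
pMXLC_pFa is a small (about 2.4 kb) synthetic-biology assembly vector built on the pMXLC backbone for MetClo, a hierarchical DNA assembly method that uses methylase protection so that a single type IIS restriction enzyme can serve at every assembly level. This version is intended for BsaI-based MetClo and carries the adaptor sequence type designated p-a, which defines the overhang pair flanking the assembled product and so its position in the next round of assembly. The plasmid replicates in E. coli from a p15A origin, recorded as low copy and compatible with ColE1-type plasmids. It is selected with chloramphenicol through a cat gene driven by its own cat promoter.

The recorded insert is a LacZα cassette. The feature table shows it in the usual pUC-like arrangement: a CAP binding site, lac promoter and lac operator upstream of a pUC18/19-type multiple cloning site and a lacZα coding fragment, with a short remnant of lacI at the upstream edge. In vectors of this kind the LacZα cassette acts as a replaceable screening marker: correct assembly displaces it, so recombinant colonies can be distinguished from parental vector by blue/white screening in an α-complementing host. The annotation does not mark the BsaI sites, the methylation-sensitive sequences or the adaptor overhangs themselves, so their exact layout cannot be read from the feature table, and the catalogue lists the cloning sites as unknown. The remaining annotations are short fragments matching the pBR322 bom region and the RSF origin, which are probably backbone remnants or similarity hits rather than functional elements.
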