Features (pLannotate 1.2.2; 12 found; start..end, strand, type, name):
     51..94      +  CDS            lacI (fragment): lac repressor; lacI; The lac repressor binds to the lac operator to inhibit transcription in E. coli. This inhibition can be relieved by adding lactose or isopropyl-β-D-thiogalactopyranoside (IPTG).
    107..128     +  protein_bind   CAP binding site: CAP binding activates transcription in the presence of cAMP. E. coli catabolite activator protein
    143..173     +  promoter       lac promoter: promoter for the E. coli lac operon
    181..197     +  protein_bind   lac operator: The lac repressor binds to the lac operator to inhibit transcription in E. coli. This inhibition can be relieved by adding lactose or isopropyl-β-D-thiogalactopyranoside (IPTG). lac repressor encoded by lacI
    234..290     -  misc_feature   MCS: pUC18/19 multiple cloning site
    287..444     +  CDS            lacZα (fragment): LacZα fragment of β-galactosidase; lacZ fragment
    450..549     -  misc_feature   bom (fragment): basis of mobility region from pBR322
    815..917     +  promoter       cat promoter: promoter of the E. coli cat gene encoding chloramphenicol acetyltransferase
    918..1574    +  CDS            cat: CAT_ECOLX - Experimental evidence at protein level: Swiss-Prot protein existence level 1. This enzyme is an effector of chloramphenicol resistance in bacteria. From Escherichia coli. This protein is used as a marker in many commonly used cloning vectors, such as pACYC184.
   1603..2148    +  rep_origin     p15A ori: Plasmids containing the medium-copy-number p15A origin of replication can be propagated in E. coli cells that contain a second plasmid with the ColE1 origin.
   2236..2291    +  rep_origin     RSF ori (fragment): Plasmids containing the RSF 1030 origin of replication can be propagated in E. coli cells that contain additional plasmids with compatible origins.
   2390..2411    -  misc_feature   bom (fragment): basis of mobility region from pBR322
>Addgene plasmid #114219 | pMXLC_pFa | addgene full sequence | sequence record 224787 | Addgene NGS Result
CACTCTGTGACTTGGTCTCAGGAGTGAGACCGGCCTAGCAGGTGTGAGTTTGCAGCTGGCACGACAGGTT
TCCCGACTGGAAAGCGGGCAGTGAGCGCAACGCAATTAATGTGAGTTAGCTCACTCATTAGGCACCCCAG
GCTTTACACTTTATGCTTCCGGCTCGTATGTTGTGTGGAATTGTGAGCGGATAACAATTTCACACAGGAA
ACAGCTATGACCATGATTACGCCAAGCTTGCATGCCTGCAGGTCGACTCTAGAGGATCCCCGGGTACCGA
GCTCGAATTCACTGGCCGTCGTTTTACAACGTCGTGACTGGGAAAACCCTGGCGTTACCCAACTTAATCG
CCTTGCAGCACATCCCCCTTTCGCCAGCTGGCGTAATAGCGAAGAGGCCCGCACCGATCGCCCTTCCCAA
CAGTTGCGCAGCCTGAATGGCGAATGGCGCCTGATGCGGTATTTTCTCCTTACGCATCTGTGCGGTATTT
CACACCGCATATGGTGCACTCTCAGTACAATCTGCTCTGATGCCGCATAGTTAAGCCAGCCCCGACACCC
GCCAACACCCGCTGACGCGCCCTGACGGGCTTGTCTGCTCCCGGCATCCGCTTACAGACAAGCTGTGACA
AGTACCACCTGGAACGCCAAAGGTCTCACGCTAGGTTGAGACCAAGTCACGAAGTGTGCGGCCGCCTTCA
GCGGCCGCACGAATAAATACCTGTGACGGAAGATCACTTCGCAGAATAAATAAATCCTGGTGTCCCTGTT
GATACCGGGAAGCCCTGGGCCAACTTTTGGCGAAAATGAGACGTTGATCGGCACGTAAGAGGTTCCAACT
TTCACCATAATGAAATAAGATCACTACCGGGCGTATTTTTTGAGTTATCGAGATTTTCAGGAGCTAAGGA
AGCTAAAATGGAGAAAAAAATCACTGGATATACCACCGTTGATATATCCCAATGGCATCGTAAAGAACAT
TTTGAGGCATTTCAGTCAGTTGCTCAATGTACCTATAACCAGACCGTTCAGCTGGATATTACGGCCTTTT
TAAAGACCGTAAAGAAAAATAAGCACAAGTTTTATCCGGCCTTTATTCACATTCTTGCCCGCCTGATGAA
TGCTCATCCGGAGTTCCGTATGGCAATGAAAGACGGTGAGCTGGTGATATGGGATAGTGTTCACCCTTGT
TACACCGTTTTCCATGAGCAAACTGAAACGTTTTCATCGCTCTGGAGTGAATACCACGACGATTTCCGGC
AGTTTCTACACATATATTCGCAAGATGTGGCGTGTTACGGTGAAAACCTGGCCTATTTCCCTAAAGGGTT
TATTGAGAATATGTTTTTCGTCTCAGCCAATCCCTGGGTGAGTTTCACCAGTTTTGATTTAAACGTGGCC
AATATGGACAACTTCTTCGCCCCCGTTTTCACCATGGGCAAATATTATACGCAAGGCGACAAGGTGCTGA
TGCCGCTGGCGATTCAGGTTCATCATGCCGTTTGTGATGGCTTCCATGTCGGCAGAATGCTTAATGAATT
ACAACAGTACTGCGATGAGTGGCAGGGCGGGGCGTAAGAGCCTGTTTAATAAGATGATCTTCTTGAGATC
GTTTTGGTCTGCGCGTAATCTCTTGCTCTGAAAACGAAAAAACCGCCTTGCAGGGCGGTTTTTCGAAGGT
TCTCTGAGCTACCAACTCTTTGAACCGAGGTAACTGGCTTGGAGGAGCGCAGTCACCAAAACTTGTCCTT
TCAGTTTAGCCTTAACCGGCGCATGACTTCAAGACTAACTCCTCTAAATCAATTACCAGTGGCTGCTGCC
AGTGGTGCTTTTGCATGTCTTTCCGGGTTGGACTCAAGACGATAGTTACCGGATAAGGCGCAGCGGTCGG
ACTGAACGGGGGGTTCGTGCATACAGTCCAGCTTGGAGCGAACTGCCTACCCGGAACTGAGTGTCAGGCG
TGGAATGAGACAAACGCGGCCATAACAGCGGAATGACACCGGTAAACCGAAAGGCAGGAACAGGAGAGCG
CACGAGGGAGCCGCCAGGGGGAAACGCCTGGTATCTTTATAGTCCTGTCGGGTTTCGCCACCACTGATTT
GAGCGTCAGATTTCGTGATGCTTGTCAGGGGGGCGGAGCCTATGGAAAAACGGCTTTGCCGCGGCCCTCT
CACTTCCCTGTTAAGTATCTTCCTGGCATCTTCCAGGAAATCTCCGCCCCGTTCGTAAGCCATTTCCGCT
CGCCGCAGTCGAACGACCGAGCGTAGCGAGTCAGTGAGCGAGGAAGCGGAATATATCCTGTATCACATAT
TCTGCTGACGCACCGGTGCAGCCTTTTTTCTCCTGCCACATGAAGCACTTCACTGACACCCTCATCAGTG
CCAACATAGTAAGCCAGTATACACTCCGCTAGCGCGCAAGCGGCCGCA
